>Addgene plasmid #172585 | pDEST-EGFP-MACROD2 | addgene full sequence | sequence record 358811 | Addgene NGS Result
ATTAGTTATTAATAGTAATCAATTACGGGGTCATTAGTTCATAGCCCATATATGGAGTTCCGCGTTACAT
AACTTACGGTAAATGGCCCGCCTGGCTGACCGCCCAACGACCCCCGCCCATTGACGTCAATAATGACGTA
TGTTCCCATAGTAACGCCAATAGGGACTTTCCATTGACGTCAATGGGTGGAGTATTTACGGTAAACTGCC
CACTTGGCAGTACATCAAGTGTATCATATGCCAAGTACGCCCCCTATTGACGTCAATGACGGTAAATGGC
CCGCCTGGCATTATGCCCAGTACATGACCTTATGGGACTTTCCTACTTGGCAGTACATCTACGTATTAGT
CATCGCTATTACCATGGTGATGCGGTTTTGGCAGTACATCAATGGGCGTGGATAGCGGTTTGACTCACGG
GGATTTCCAAGTCTCCACCCCATTGACGTCAATGGGAGTTTGTTTTGGCACCAAAATCAACGGGACTTTC
CAAAATGTCGTAACAACTCCGCCCCATTGACGCAAATGGGCGGTAGGCGTGTACGGTGGGAGGTCTATAT
AAGCAGAGCTGGTTTAGTGAACCGTCAGATCCGCTAGCGCTACCGGTCGCCACCATGGTGAGCAAGGGCG
AGGAGCTGTTCACCGGGGTGGTGCCCATCCTGGTCGAGCTGGACGGCGACGTAAACGGCCACAAGTTCAG
CGTGTCCGGCGAGGGCGAGGGCGATGCCACCTACGGCAAGCTGACCCTGAAGTTCATCTGCACCACCGGC
AAGCTGCCCGTGCCCTGGCCCACCCTCGTGACCACCCTGACCTACGGCGTGCAGTGCTTCAGCCGCTACC
CCGACCACATGAAGCAGCACGACTTCTTCAAGTCCGCCATGCCCGAAGGCTACGTCCAGGAGCGCACCAT
CTTCTTCAAGGACGACGGCAACTACAAGACCCGCGCCGAGGTGAAGTTCGAGGGCGACACCCTGGTGAAC
CGCATCGAGCTGAAGGGCATCGACTTCAAGGAGGACGGCAACATCCTGGGGCACAAGCTGGAGTACAACT
ACAACAGCCACAACGTCTATATCATGGCCGACAAGCAGAAGAACGGCATCAAGGTGAACTTCAAGATCCG
CCACAACATCGAGGACGGCAGCGTGCAGCTCGCCGACCACTACCAGCAGAACACCCCCATCGGCGACGGC
CCCGTGCTGCTGCCCGACAACCACTACCTGAGCACCCAGTCCGCCCTGAGCAAAGACCCCAACGAGAAGC
GCGATCACATGGTCCTGCTGGAGTTCGTGACCGCCGCCGGGATCACTCTCGGCATGGACGAGCTGTACAA
GTCCGGACTCAGATCTCGAGCTCAAGCTTCGAATTCTGCAGTCGACGGTACCGCGGGCCCATCAACAAGT
TTGTACAAAAAAGCAGGCTTCATGTACCCCAGCAACAAGAAGAAAAAGGTGTGGAGAGAGGAGAAAGAAC
GTTTATTGAAGATGACCTTAGAAGAGAGACGCAAAGAATACCTAAGAGACTATATTCCCCTGAACAGCAT
TCTGTCATGGAAGGAGGAGATGAAGGGCAAGGGCCAAAATGATGAAGAAAATACTCAGGAAACATCCCAG
GTGAAGAAAAGTTTGACTGAAAAAGTTTCTCTCTATAGAGGTGACATCACATTGCTAGAGGTAGATGCTA
TAGTCAATGCCGCAAATGCCAGTCTTCTTGGAGGAGGAGGTGTGGATGGCTGTATTCATAGAGCAGCCGG
CCCCTGTTTGCTAGCTGAATGTCGTAACCTGAATGGCTGTGATACTGGACATGCAAAAATCACATGTGGC
TATGACCTTCCTGCAAAATATGTCATCCATACTGTAGGGCCAATAGCCAGGGGCCATATTAATGGTTCCC
ACAAGGAAGACCTTGCAAATTGCTATAAATCATCTCTGAAGCTCGTGAAAGAAAATAACATCCGATCAGT
TGCATTTCCCTGCATCTCAACAGGCATTTATGGCTTTCCCAACGAGCCTGCTGCAGTCATTGCCCTCAAC
ACCATTAAGGAATGGCTTGCCAAGAATCACCATGAGGTGGATCGGATCATTTTCTGTGTCTTCTTAGAAG
TTGACTTCAAAATCTACAAAAAGAAAATGAATGAGTTTTTCTCCGTAGACGATAATAATGAAGAAGAAGA
GGATGTTGAAATGAAAGAAGATTCAGATGAGAACGGTCCAGAGGAGAAGCAAAGTGTGGAAGAAATGGAA
GAGCAGAGCCAAGATGCAGATGGTGTCAACACTGTCACTGTGCCCGGCCCTGCTTCAGAAGAGGCAGTTG
AAGACTGTAAAGATGAAGATTTTGCAAAGGATGAAAATATTACAAAAGGCGGTGAAGTGACAGATCATTC
TGTGCGTGACCAAGATCATCCCGATGGACAAGAGAATGATTCAACGAAGAATGAAATAAAAATTGAAACA
GAATCGCAGAGCTCATATATGGAAACAGAAGAACTTTCATCAAACCAAGAAGATGCCGTGATTGTGGAGC
AACCAGAAGTGATTCCATTAACAGAGGACCAAGAAGAAAAAGAAGGTGAAAAAGCTCCAGGCGAGGACAC
ACCTAGGATGCCTGGGAAAAGTGAAGGCTCCAGTGACCTAGAAAATACTCCAGGTCCTGATGCAGGGGCA
CAAGATGAAGCGAAGGAACAAAGAAATGGAACTAAATGAGACCCAGCTTTCTTGTACAAAGTGGTTGATG
GGATCCACCGGATCTAGATAACTGATCATAATCAGCCATACCACATTTGTAGAGGTTTTACTTGCTTTAA
AAAACCTCCCACACCTCCCCCTGAACCTGAAACATAAAATGAATGCAATTGTTGTTGTTAACTTGTTTAT
TGCAGCTTATAATGGTTACAAATAAAGCAATAGCATCACAAATTTCACAAATAAAGCATTTTTTTCACTG
CATTCTAGTTGTGGTTTGTCCAAACTCATCAATGTATCTTAACGCGTAAATTGTAAGCGTTAATATTTTG
TTAAAATTCGCGTTAAATTTTTGTTAAATCAGCTCATTTTTTAACCAATAGGCCGAAATCGGCAAAATCC
CTTATAAATCAAAAGAATAGACCGAGATAGGGT
[37 nt withheld, positions 3114-3150]
AAAGAACGTGGACTCCAACGTCAAAGG
[49 nt withheld, positions 3178-3226]
T
[91 nt withheld, positions 3228-3318]
G
[124 nt withheld, positions 3320-3443]
CAGGTGGCACTTTTCGGGGAAATGTGCGCGGAACCCCTATTTGTTTATTTTTCTAAATACATTCAAATAT
GTATCCGCTCATGAGACAATAACCCTGATAAATGCTTCAATAATATTGAAAAAGGAAGAGTCCTGAGGCG
GAAAGAACCAGCTGTGGAATGTGTGTCAGTTAGGGTGTGGAAAGTCCCCAGGCTCCCCAGCAGGCAGAAG
TATGCAAAGCATGCATCTCAATTAGTCAGCAACCAGGTGTGGAAAGTCCCCAGGCTCCCCAGCAGGCAGA
AGTATGCAAAGCATGCATCTCAATTAGTCAGCAACCATAGTCCCGCCCCTAACTCCGCCCATCCCGCCCC
TAACTCCGCCCAGTTCCGCCCATTCTCCGCCCCATGGCTGACTAATTTTTTTTATTTATGCAGAGGCCGA
GGCCGCCTCGGCCTCTGAGCTATTCCAGAAGTAGTGAGGAGGCTTTTTTGGAGGCCTAGGCTTTTGCAAA
GATCGATCAAGAGACAGGATGAGGATCGTTTCGCATGATTGAACAAGATGGATTGCACGCAGGTTCTCCG
GCCGCTTGGGTGGAGAGGCTATTCGGCTATGACTGGGCACAACAGACAATCGGCTGCTCTGATGCCGCCG
TGTTCCGGCTGTCAGCGCAGGGGCGCCCGGTTCTTTTTGTCAAGACCGACCTGTCCGGTGCCCTGAATGA
ACTGCAAGACGAGGCAGCGCGGCTATCGTGGCTGGCCACGACGGGCGTTCCTTGCGCAGCTGTGCTCGAC
GTTGTCACTGAAGCGGGAAGGGACTGGCTGCTATTGGGCGAAGTGCCGGGGCAGGATCTCCTGTCATCTC
ACCTTGCTCCTGCCGAGAAAGTATCCATCATGGCTGATGCAATGCGGCGGCTGCATACGCTTGATCCGGC
TACCTGCCCATTCGACCACCAAGCGAAACATCGCATCGAGCGAGCACGTACTCGGATGGAAGCCGGTCTT
GTCGATCAGGATGATCTGGACGAAGAGCATCAGGGGCTCGCGCCAGCCGAACTGTTCGCCAGGCTCAAGG
CGAGCATGCCCGACGGCGAGGATCTCGTCGTGACCCATGGCGATGCCTGCTTGCCGAATATCATGGTGGA
AAATGGCCGCTTTTCTGGATTCATCGACTGTGGCCGGCTGGGTGTGGCGGACCGCTATCAGGACATAGCG
TTGGCTACCCGTGATATTGCTGAAGAGCTTGGCGGCGAATGGGCTGACCGCTTCCTCGTGCTTTACGGTA
TCGCCGCTCCCGATTCGCAGCGCATCGCCTTCTATCGCCTTCTTGACGAGTTCTTCTGAGCGGGACTCTG
GGGTTCGAAATGACCGACCAAGCGACGCCCAACCTGCCATCACGAGATTTCGATTCCACCGCCGCCTTCT
ATGAAAGGTTGGGCTTCGGAATCGTTTTCCGGGACGCCGGCTGGATGATCCTCCAGCGCGGGGATCTCAT
GCTGGAGTTCTTCGCCCACCCTAGGGGGAGGCTAACTGAAACACGGAAGGAGACAATACCGGAAGGAACC
CGCGCTATGACGGCAATAAAAAGACAGAATAAAACGCACGGTGTTGGGTCGTTTGTTCATAAACGCGGGG
TTCGGTCCCAGGGCTGGCACTCTGTCGATACCCCACCGAGACCCCATTGGGGCCAATACGCCCGCGTTTC
TTCCTTTTCCCCACCCCACCCCCCAAGTTCGGGTGAAGGCCCAGGGCTCGCAGCCAACGTCGGGGCGGCA
GGCCCTGCCATAGCCTCAGGTTACTCATATATACTTTAGATTGATTTAAAACTTCATTTTTAATTTAAAA
GGATCTAGGTGAAGATCCTTTTTGATAATCTCATGACCAAAATCCCTTAACGTGAGTTTTCGTTCCACTG
AGCGTCAGACCCCGTAGAAAAGATCAAAGGATCTTCTTGAGATCCTTTTTTTCTGCGCGTAATCTGCTGC
TTGCAAACAAAAAAACCACCGCTACCAGCGGTGGTTTGTTTGCCGGATCAAGAGCTACCAACTCTTTTTC
CGAAGGTAACTGGCTTCAGCAGAGCGCAGATACCAAATACTGTTCTTCTAGTGTAGCCGTAGTTAGGCCA
CCACTTCAAGAACTCTGTAGCACCGCCTACATACCTCGCTCTGCTAATCCTGTTACCAGTGGCTGCTGCC
AGTGGCGATAAGTCGTGTCTTACCGGGTTGGACTCAAGACGATAGTTACCGGATAAGGCGCAGCGGTCGG
GCTGAACGGGGGGTTCGTGCACACAGCCCAGCTTGGAGCGAACGACCTACACCGAACTGAGATACCTACA
GCGTGAGCTATGAGAAAGCGCCACGCTTCCCGAAGGGAGAAAGGCGGACAGGTATCCGGTAAGCGGCAGG
GTCGGAACAGGAGAGCGCACGAGGGAGCTTCCAGGGGGAAACGCCTGGTATCTTTATAGTCCTGTCGGGT
TTCGCCACCTCTGACTTGAGCGTCGATTTTTGTGATGCTCGTCAGGGGGGCGGAGCCTATGGAAAAACGC
CAGCAACGCGGCCTTTTTACGGTTCCTGGCCTTTTGCTGGCCTTTTGCTCACATGTTCTTTCCTGCGTTA
TCCCCTGATTCTGTGGATAACCGTATTACCGCCATGC
Features (pLannotate 1.2.2; 17 found; start..end, strand, type, name):
     63..366     +  enhancer       CMV enhancer: human cytomegalovirus immediate early enhancer
    367..570     +  promoter       CMV promoter: human cytomegalovirus (CMV) immediate early promoter
    615..1331    +  CDS            EGFP: EGFP is a basic (constitutively fluorescent) green fluorescent protein published in 1996, derived from Aequorea victoria. It is reported to be a rapidly-maturing weak dimer with moderate acid sensitivity.
   1332..1390    +  misc_feature   MCS (fragment): multiple cloning site
   1395..1419    +  protein_bind   attB1: mutant version of attB; recombination site for the Gateway® BP reaction BP Clonase™
   1422..2696    +  CDS            MACROD2: MACD2_HUMAN - Also known as C20orf133 From Homo sapiens (Human).
   2701..2725    -  protein_bind   attB2: mutant version of attB; recombination site for the Gateway® BP reaction BP Clonase™
   2753..2837    +  CDS            large T antigen (fragment): large T antigen from SV40 (simian virus 40)
   2860..2981    +  polyA_signal   SV40 poly(A) signal: SV40 polyadenylation signal
   3015..3443    -  rep_origin     f1 ori (sequence partly withheld): f1 bacteriophage origin of replication; arrow indicates direction of (+) strand synthesis
   3470..3574    +  promoter       AmpR promoter: bla
   3576..3933    +  promoter       SV40 promoter: SV40 enhancer and early promoter
   3968..4762    +  CDS            NeoR/KanR: aminoglycoside phosphotransferase from Tn5; aph(3')-II (or nptII); confers resistance to neomycin, kanamycin, and G418 (Geneticin®)
   4783..4935    +  CDS            ble (fragment): BLE_KLEPN - Experimental evidence at protein level: Swiss-Prot protein existence level 1. Binding protein with a strong affinity to the bleomycin family of antibiotics. Binds to CL990; an antimitotic-antibiotic compound. From Klebsiella pneumoniae.
   4994..5041    +  polyA_signal   HSV TK poly(A) signal: herpes simplex virus thymidine kinase polyadenylation signal (Cole and Stacy, 1985)
   5132..5148    -  polyA_signal   bGH poly(A) signal (fragment): bovine growth hormone polyadenylation signal
   5370..5958    +  rep_origin     ori: high-copy-number ColE1/pMB1/pBR322/pUC origin of replication
