[The description below was written by a language model from this plasmid's Addgene catalogue record and pLannotate feature annotations shown in this document.]
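Description:
pDEST-EGFP-MACROD2 is a mammalian expression plasmid of about 6.1 kb, built on the pDEST-EGFP Gateway destination backbone, for transient expression of human MACROD2 carrying an N-terminal GFP tag. It is propagated in E. coli as a high-copy plasmid through a ColE1/pUC-type origin and selected with kanamycin. The resistance cassette is the Tn5 aminoglycoside phosphotransferase (NeoR/KanR). It is preceded by both a bacterial bla-type promoter and the SV40 enhancer/early promoter and followed by an HSV TK polyadenylation signal, so the same gene confers kanamycin resistance in bacteria and could support G418 selection in mammalian cells. An f1 phage origin is also present. The short annotated ble, bGH poly(A) and SV40 large T antigen fragments look like backbone remnants or partial annotation matches rather than functional parts.

The expression unit is driven by the human cytomegalovirus immediate early enhancer and promoter. EGFP is the first coding sequence, followed by a residual multiple cloning site fragment and an attB1 site, then the MACROD2 open reading frame, an attB2 site and the SV40 polyadenylation signal. The attB sites are the scars of Gateway recombination used to insert the gene, and the MCS fragment and attB1 lie between the two coding sequences, consistent with a translated linker in the fusion. The catalogue lists the insert as 1,344 bp, whereas the annotated MACROD2 match spans roughly 1.28 kb; the record does not explain this difference. The associated work compared the expression, localisation and interactomes of MACROD1, MACROD2 and TARG1, so the construct is suited to visualising MACROD2 localisation in transfected cells by fluorescence and to GFP-based detection or pulldown of the fusion protein.
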