Addgene plasmid #172585: pDEST-EGFP-MACROD2
Purpose: For transient expression of N-terminal GFP-tagged MACROD2
Depositing lab: Karla Feijs. Depositing organization: Universitaetsklinikum Aachen. Publication: Comparative analysis of MACROD1, MACROD2 and TARG1 expression, localisation and interactome. Zaja R, Aydin G, Lippok BE, Feederle R, Luscher B, Feijs KLH. Sci Rep. 2020 May 19;10(1):8286. doi: 10.1038/s41598-020-64623-y. PubMed 32427867.
Backbone
  Vector backbone: pDEST-EGFP
  Total vector size (bp): 6067
  Vector type: Mammalian Expression
Growth in bacteria
  Bacterial resistance: Kanamycin, 50 μg/mL
  Growth temperature: 37°C
  Growth strain: DH5alpha
  Copy number: High Copy
Gene/Insert
  Gene/Insert name: MACROD2
  Species: H. sapiens (human)
  Insert size (bp): 1344
  Entrez Gene: MACROD2 (a.k.a. C20orf133, C2orf133)
  Promoter: CMV
  Tag / fusion protein: GFP (N terminal on insert)
  Cloning method: Gateway Cloning
  Sequencing primers: 5′ EGFP_C; 3′ SV40pA-R
Terms and licenses: Academic/Nonprofit Terms; Industry Terms: Not Available to Industry
How to cite: pDEST-EGFP-MACROD2 was a gift from Karla Feijs (Addgene plasmid # 172585 ; http://n2t.net/addgene:172585 ; RRID:Addgene_172585)
